Addgene plasmid #175330: pH6HTC_ENO1-Halo
Purpose: Production of HaloTag fusion protein
Depositing lab: Claudia Kutter. Depositing organization: Karolinska Institutet. Publication: Large-scale identification of RBP-RNA interactions by RAPseq refines essentials of post-transcriptional gene regulation. Atanasoai I, Papavasileiou S, Preiß N, Kutter C. bioRxiv 2021.11.08.467743 10.1101/2021.11.08.467743.
Backbone
  Vector backbone: pH6HTC_minus_cer-region
  Vector type: Bacterial Expression ; Cell Free Expression
Growth in bacteria
  Bacterial resistance: Ampicillin, 100 μg/mL
  Growth temperature: 37°C
  Growth strain: DH5alpha
  Copy number: High Copy
Gene/Insert
  Gene/Insert name: ENO1
  Species: H. sapiens (human)
  Entrez Gene: ENO1 (a.k.a. ENO1-IT1, ENO1L1, HEL-S-17, MPB1, NNE, PPH)
  Tag / fusion protein: HaloTag-6xHis (C terminal on backbone)
  Cloning method: Gibson Cloning
Terms and licenses: Academic/Nonprofit Terms; Industry Terms: Not Available to Industry
Depositor comments: Please note in Addgene's NGS result identified a single ambiguous base in the insert adjacent to the TEV site. This base is a mixed population of A (48.4%) and G (51.2%). If it is an A the amino acid changes from G to E. Depositor confirmed this mutation does not affect plasmid function. Please visit https://doi.org/10.1101/2021.11.08.467743 for bioRxiv preprint.
How to cite: pH6HTC_ENO1-Halo was a gift from Claudia Kutter (Addgene plasmid # 175330 ; http://n2t.net/addgene:175330 ; RRID:Addgene_175330)
