[The description below was written by a language model from this plasmid's Addgene catalogue record and pLannotate feature annotations shown in this document.]
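Description:
pH6HTC_ENO1-Halo is a 4.7 kb bacterial and cell-free expression plasmid for producing human ENO1 (alpha-enolase) as a C-terminal HaloTag fusion. It is built on a pH6HTC backbone from which the cer region has been removed. It replicates in E. coli from a high-copy ColE1/pUC-type origin and is selected with ampicillin through a β-lactamase gene driven by its own bla promoter.

The expression cassette is driven by a T7 promoter, so transcription depends on T7 RNA polymerase supplied by a suitable expression strain or by a coupled in vitro transcription/translation system. The ENO1 coding sequence, inserted by Gibson assembly, is followed in frame by a TEV protease recognition site and then HaloTag, a modified bacterial dehalogenase that bonds covalently to chloroalkane ligands. The catalogue entry lists a 6xHis tag after HaloTag, although the automated annotation does not mark it as a separate feature. A T7 terminator closes the cassette. The rrnB T1 and T2 terminators lie upstream of the T7 promoter, where they likely insulate it from read-through transcription. The annotation also picks up a partial AmpR promoter and a short Tn5 transposase fragment, which appear to be backbone remnants with no stated function.

The fusion design allows covalent immobilisation or labelling of ENO1 through HaloTag, and TEV cleavage can release the native protein. The associated work concerns large-scale mapping of RNA-binding protein–RNA interactions. Sequencing found one mixed base (A/G) next to the TEV site that can change a glycine to glutamate. The depositor reports that this does not affect plasmid function.
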