Features (pLannotate 1.2.2; 12 found; start..end, strand, type, name):
     55..141     +  terminator     rrnB T1 terminator: Escherichia coli rrnB; transcription terminator T1 from the E. coli rrnB gene
    233..260     +  terminator     rrnB T2 terminator: transcription terminator T2 from the E. coli rrnB gene
    279..322     +  promoter       AmpR promoter (fragment): bla
    342..360     +  promoter       T7 promoter: promoter for bacteriophage T7 RNA polymerase
    413..1714    +  CDS            ENO1: ENOA_HUMAN - Also known as ENO1L1, MBPB1, MPB1. Experimental evidence at protein level: Swiss-Prot protein existence level 1. MBP1 binds to the myc promoter and acts as a transcriptional repressor. May be a tumor suppressor. From Homo sapiens (Human).
   1727..1747    +  CDS            TEV site: tobacco etch virus (TEV) protease recognition and cleavage site
   1763..2646    +  CDS            HaloTag® (fragment): modified bacterial dehalogenase that forms covalent bonds with chloroalkane derivatives
   2690..2737    +  terminator     T7 terminator: transcription terminator for bacteriophage T7 RNA polymerase
   2747..2923    -  CDS            tnpA (fragment): TN5P_ECOLX - Also known as tnp. Experimental evidence at protein level: Swiss-Prot protein existence level 1. Mediates transposition of transposon Tn5 by a 'cut and paste' mechanism. First, the monomeric transposase binds the 19 bp inverted DNA repeats flanking the transposon. Then, dimerization of the DNA- bound transposase creates a synaptic DNA complex. After nicking of the first DNA strand, excision of the transposon proceeds through a series of intermediates. The transposase then mediates the insertion of the transposon at a new site by strand transfer. The activity of the wild- type tran
   2966..3070    +  promoter       AmpR promoter: bla
   3071..3931    +  CDS            AmpR: β-lactamase; bla; confers resistance to ampicillin, carbenicillin, and related antibiotics
   4089..4677    -  rep_origin     ori: high-copy-number ColE1/pMB1/pBR322/pUC origin of replication
>Addgene plasmid #175330 | pH6HTC_ENO1-Halo | addgene full sequence | sequence record 350743 | Addgene NGS Result
CATATGATGGTAGTGTGGGGTCTCCCCATGCGAGAGTAGGGAACTGCCAGGCATCAAATAAAACGAAAGG
CTCAGTCGAAAGACTGGGCCTTTCGTTTTATCTGTTGTTTGTCGGTGAACGCTCTCCTGAGTAGGACAAA
TCCGCCGGGAGCGGATTTGAACGTTGCGAAGCAACGGCCCGGAGGGTGGCGGGCAGGACGCCCGCCATAA
ACTGCCAGGCATCAAATTAAGCAGAAGGCCATCCTGACGGATGGCCTTTTTGCGTTTCTACAAACTCTTT
TGTTTATTTTTCTAAATACATTCAAATATGTATCCGCTCATGGATCTCGATCCCGCGAAATTAATACGAC
TCACTATAGGGTATTTTAACTTTACTAAGGAGCGATCGCTTCCGAATTCCTACCGCGGATATATGTCTAT
TCTCAAGATCCATGCCAGGGAGATCTTTGACTCTCGCGGGAATCCCACTGTTGAGGTTGATCTCTTCACC
TCAAAAGGTCTCTTCAGAGCTGCTGTGCCCAGTGGTGCTTCAACTGGTATCTATGAGGCCCTAGAGCTCC
GGGACAATGATAAGACTCGCTATATGGGGAAGGGTGTCTCAAAGGCTGTTGAGCACATCAATAAAACTAT
TGCGCCTGCCCTGGTTAGCAAGAAACTGAACGTCACAGAACAAGAGAAGATTGACAAACTGATGATCGAG
ATGGATGGAACAGAAAATAAATCTAAGTTTGGTGCGAACGCCATTCTGGGGGTGTCCCTTGCCGTCTGCA
AAGCTGGTGCCGTTGAGAAGGGGGTCCCCCTGTACCGCCACATCGCTGACTTGGCTGGCAACTCTGAAGT
CATCCTGCCAGTCCCGGCGTTCAATGTCATCAATGGCGGTTCTCATGCTGGCAACAAGCTGGCCATGCAG
GAGTTCATGATCCTCCCAGTCGGTGCAGCAAACTTCAGGGAAGCCATGCGCATTGGAGCAGAGGTTTACC
ACAACCTGAAGAATGTCATCAAGGAGAAATATGGGAAAGATGCCACCAATGTGGGGGATGAAGGCGGGTT
TGCTCCCAACATCCTGGAGAATAAAGAAGGCCTGGAGCTGCTGAAGACTGCTATTGGGAAAGCTGGCTAC
ACTGATAAGGTGGTCATCGGCATGGACGTAGCGGCCTCCGAGTTCTTCAGGTCTGGGAAGTATGACCTGG
ACTTCAAGTCTCCCGATGACCCCAGCAGGTACATCTCGCCTGACCAGCTGGCTGACCTGTACAAGTCCTT
CATCAAGGACTACCCAGTGGTGTCTATCGAAGATCCCTTTGACCAGGATGACTGGGGAGCTTGGCAGAAG
TTCACAGCCAGTGCAGGAATCCAGGTAGTGGGGGATGATCTCACAGTGACCAACCCAAAGAGGATCGCCA
AGGCCGTGAACGAGAAGTCCTGCAACTGCCTCCTGCTCAAAGTCAACCAGATTGGCTCCGTGACCGAGTC
TCTTCAGGCGTGCAAGCTGGCCCAGGCCAATGGTTGGGGCGTCATGGTGTCTCATCGTTCGGGGGAGACT
GAAGATACCTTCATCGCTGACCTGGTTGTGGGGCTGTGCACTGGGCAGATCAAGACTGGTGCCCCTTGCC
GATCTGAGCGCTTGGCCAAGTACAACCAGCTCCTCAGAATTGAAGAGGAGCTGGGCAGCAAGGCTAAGTT
TGCCGGCAGGAACTTCAGAAACCCCTTGGCCAAGGRGCCAACCACTGAGGATCTGTACTTTCAGAGCGAT
AACGATGGATCCGAAATCGGTACTGGCTTTCCATTCGACCCCCATTATGTGGAAGTCCTGGGCGAGCGCA
TGCACTACGTCGATGTTGGTCCGCGCGATGGCACCCCTGTGCTGTTCCTGCACGGTAACCCGACCTCCTC
CTACGTGTGGCGCAACATCATCCCGCATGTTGCACCGACCCATCGCTGCATTGCTCCAGACCTGATCGGT
ATGGGCAAATCCGACAAACCAGACCTGGGTTATTTCTTCGACGACCACGTCCGCTTCATGGATGCCTTCA
TCGAAGCCCTGGGTCTGGAAGAGGTCGTCCTGGTCATTCACGACTGGGGCTCCGCTCTGGGTTTCCACTG
GGCCAAGCGCAATCCAGAGCGCGTCAAAGGTATTGCATTTATGGAGTTCATCCGCCCTATCCCGACCTGG
GACGAATGGCCAGAATTTGCCCGCGAGACCTTCCAGGCCTTCCGCACCACCGACGTCGGCCGCAAGCTGA
TCATCGATCAGAACGTTTTTATCGAGGGTACGCTGCCGATGGGTGTCGTCCGCCCGCTGACTGAAGTCGA
GATGGACCATTACCGCGAGCCGTTCCTGAATCCTGTTGACCGCGAGCCACTGTGGCGCTTCCCAAACGAG
CTGCCAATCGCCGGTGAGCCAGCGAACATCGTCGCGCTGGTCGAAGAATACATGGACTGGCTGCACCAGT
CCCCTGTCCCGAAGCTGCTGTTCTGGGGCACCCCAGGCGTTCTGATCCCACCGGCCGAAGCCGCTCGCCT
GGCCAAAAGCCTGCCTAACTGCAAGGCTGTGGACATCGGCCCGGGTCTGAATCTGCTGCAAGAAGACAAC
CCGGACCTGATCGGCAGCGAGATCGCGCGCTGGCTGTCTACTCTGGAGATTTCCGGTCATCATCACCATC
ACCACTAATAGTCAACCGCTGAGCAATAACTAGCATAACCCCTTGGGGCCTCTAAACGGGTCTTGAGGGG
TTTTTTGCTGAAAGGAGGAACTATATCCGGTTCGCTTGCTGTCCATAAAACCGCCCAGTCTAGCTATCGC
CATGTAAGCCCACTGCAAGCTACCTGCTTTCTCTTTGCGCTTGCGTTTTCCCTTGTCCAGATAGCCCAGT
AGCTGACATTCATCCGGGGTCAGCACCGTTTCTGCGGACTGGCTTTCTACGTAATGGTTTCTTAGACGTC
AGGTGGCACTTTTCGGGGAAATGTGCGCGGAACCCCTATTTGTTTATTTTTCTAAATACATTCAAATATG
TATCCGCTCATGAGACAATAACCCTGATAAATGCTTCAATAATATTGAAAAAGGAAGAGTATGAGTATTC
AACATTTCCGTGTCGCCCTTATTCCCTTTTTTGCGGCATTTTGCCTTCCTGTTTTTGCTCACCCAGAAAC
GCTGGTGAAAGTAAAAGATGCTGAAGATCAGTTGGGTGCACGAGTGGGTTACATCGAACTGGATCTCAAC
AGCGGTAAGATCCTTGAGAGTTTTCGCCCCGAAGAACGTTTTCCAATGATGAGCACTTTCAAAGTTCTGC
TATGTGGCGCGGTATTATCCCGTATTGACGCCGGGCAAGAGCAACTCGGTCGCCGCATACACTATTCTCA
GAATGACTTGGTTGAGTACTCACCAGTCACAGAAAAGCATCTTACGGATGGCATGACAGTAAGAGAATTA
TGCAGTGCTGCCATAACCATGAGTGATAACACTGCGGCCAACTTACTTCTGACAACTATCGGAGGACCGA
AGGAGCTAACCGCTTTTTTGCACAACATGGGGGATCATGTAACTCGCCTTGATCGTTGGGAACCGGAGCT
GAATGAAGCCATACCAAACGACGAGCGTGACACCACGATGCCTGTAGCAATGGCAACAACGTTGCGCAAA
CTATTAACTGGCGAACTACTTACTCTAGCTTCCCGGCAACAATTAATAGACTGGATGGAGGCGGATAAAG
TTGCAGGACCACTTCTGCGCTCGGCCCTTCCGGCTGGCTGGTTTATTGCTGATAAATCTGGAGCCGGTGA
GCGTGGGTCTCGCGGTATCATTGCAGCACTGGGGCCAGATGGTAAGCCCTCCCGTATCGTAGTTATCTAC
ACGACGGGGAGTCAGGCAACTATGGATGAACGAAATAGACAGATCGCTGAGATAGGTGCCTCACTGATTA
AGCATTGGTAATTCGAAATGACCGACCAAGCGACGCCCAACCGGTATCAGCTCACTCAAAGGCGGTAATA
CGGTTATCCACAGAATCAGGGGATAACGCAGGAAAGAACATGTGAGCAAAAGGCCAGCAAAAGGCCAGGA
ACCGTAAAAAGGCCGCGTTGCTGGCGTTTTTCCATAGGCTCCGCCCCCCTGACGAGCATCACAAAAATCG
ACGCTCAAGTCAGAGGTGGCGAAACCCGACAGGACTATAAAGATACCAGGCGTTTCCCCCTGGAAGCTCC
CTCGTGCGCTCTCCTGTTCCGACCCTGCCGCTTACCGGATACCTGTCCGCCTTTCTCCCTTCGGGAAGCG
TGGCGCTTTCTCATAGCTCACGCTGTAGGTATCTCAGTTCGGTGTAGGTCGTTCGCTCCAAGCTGGGCTG
TGTGCACGAACCCCCCGTTCAGCCCGACCGCTGCGCCTTATCCGGTAACTATCGTCTTGAGTCCAACCCG
GTAAGACACGACTTATCGCCACTGGCAGCAGCCACTGGTAACAGGATTAGCAGAGCGAGGTATGTAGGCG
GTGCTACAGAGTTCTTGAAGTGGTGGCCTAACTACGGCTACACTAGAAGGACAGTATTTGGTATCTGCGC
TCTGCTGAAGCCAGTTACCTTCGGAAAAAGAGTTGGTAGCTCTTGATCCGGCAAACAAACCACCGCTGGT
AGCGGTGGTTTTTTTGTTTGCAAGCAGCAGATTACGCGCAGAAAAAAAGGATTTCAAGAAGATCCTTTGA
TCTTTTCTACGGGGTCTGACGCTCAGTGGAACGAAAACTCACGTTAAGGG
